>Addgene plasmid #73546 | pEvol-pAzFRS.2.t1 | addgene full sequence | sequence record 364441 | Addgene NGS Result
CTGCTCCATCCCTCCAACAGCAACATCAACGCCCCTATAATGACAACCATTAACCTGCATTATTGGATAG
ATAACTTCAGCAACCTTTGGATTTTCATCCTCTCTTGCTATAAGTTCCATACTCCTTCTTGCTCTTTTTA
AGGTAGTTTTTAAAGCCAATCTATAGACATTCAGTGTATAATCCTTATCAAGCATATAAGTACTTCCATA
AACATATTTTGCCTTTAACCCCATTGCTTCAAAAACTTTTTTGTTATAATCTCCTATTTTTCTAATCTCA
TCCAACTCTCCTTTCTGGTTTAAATAGGCGTGTAAATCAGCCAACAATATAATTATATCAAATCCAGCAT
TTTGTAAATCAATCATCTTTTTTATTTGGAGATAATGCCCTAAATGTATTTTACCACTTGGTTCAAAACC
TATCAGAGCAGATTTTTCATCTTTTTTTAAAACCTCTCTTAACTCTTCCTCGCTGATAATTTCAGATGTG
TTTCTCTTTATCATTTCAAATTCGTCCATAGATCTAATTCCTCCTGTTAGCCCAAAAAAACGGGTATGGA
GAAACAGTAGAGAGTTGCGATAAAAAGCGTCAGGTAGGATCCGCTAATCTTATGGATAAAAATGCTATGG
CATAGCAAAGTGTGACGCCGTGCAAATAATCAATGTGGACTTTTCTGCCGTGATTATAGACACTTTTGTT
ACGCGTTTTTGTCATGGCTTTGGTCCCGCTTTGTTACAGAATGCTTTTAATAAGCGGGGTTACCGGTTTG
GTTAGCGAGAAGAGCCAGTAAAAGACGCAGTGACGGCAATGTCTGATGCAATATGGACAATTGGTTTCTT
CTCTGAATGGCGGGAGTATGAAAAGTATGGCTGAAGCGCAAAATGATCCCCTGCTGCCGGGATACTCGTT
TAATGCCCATCTGGTGGCGGGTTTAACGCCGATTGAGGCCAACGGTTATCTCGATTTTTTTATCGACCGA
CCGCTGGGAATGAAAGGTTATATTCTCAATCTCACCATTCGCGGTCAGGGGGTGGTGAAAAATCAGGGAC
GAGAATTTGTTTGCCGACCGAGTGATATTTTGCTGTTCCCGCCAGGAGAGATTCATCACTACGGTCGTCA
TCCGGAGGCTCGCGAATGGTATCACCAGTGGGTTTACTTTCGTCCGCGCGCCTACTGGCATGAATGGCTT
AACTGGCCGTCAATATTTGCCAATACGGGGTTCTTTCGCCCGGATGAAGCGCACCAGCCGCATTTCAGCG
ACCTGTTTGGGCAAATCATTAACGCCGGGCAAGGGGAAGGGCGCTATTCGGAGCTGCTGGCGATAAATCT
GCTTGAGCAATTGTTACTGCGGCGCATGGAAGCGATTAACGAGTCGCTCCATCCACCGATGGATAATCGG
GTACGCGAGGCTTGTCAGTACATCAGCGATCACCTGGCAGACAGCAATTTTGATATCGCCAGCGTCGCAC
AGCATGTTTGCTTGTCGCCGTCGCGTCTGTCACATCTTTTCCGCCAGCAGTTAGGGATTAGCGTCTTAAG
CTGGCGCGAGGACCAACGTATCAGCCAGGCGAAGCTGCTTTTGAGCACCACCCGGATGCCTATCGCCACC
GTCGGTCGCAATGTTGGTTTTGACGATCAACTCTATTTCTCGCGGGTATTTAAAAAATGCACCGGGGCCA
GCCCGAGCGAGTTCCGTGCCGGTTGTGAAGAAAAAGTGAATGATGTAGCCGTCAAGTTGTCATAATTGGG
TACCAAGCTTATCGATGATAAGCTGTCAAACATGAGAATTACAACTTATATCGTATGGGGCTGACTTCAG
GTGCTACATTTGAAGAGATAAATTGCACTGAAATCTAGAAATATTTTATCTGATTAATAAGATGATCTTC
TTGAGATCGTTTTGGTCTGCGCGTAATCTCTTGCTCTGAAAACGAAAAAACCGCCTTGCAGGGCGGTTTT
TCGAAGGTTCTCTGAGCTACCAACTCTTTGAACCGAGGTAACTGGCTTGGAGGAGCGCAGTCACCAAAAC
TTGTCCTTTCAGTTTAGCCTTAACCGGCGCATGACTTCAAGACTAACTCCTCTAAATCAATTACCAGTGG
CTGCTGCCAGTGGTGCTTTTGCATGTCTTTCCGGGTTGGACTCAAGACGATAGTTACCGGATAAGGCGCA
GCGGTCGGACTGAACGGGGGGTTCGTGCATACAGTCCAGCTTGGAGCGAACTGCCTACCCGGAACTGAGT
GTCAGGCGTGGAATGAGACAAACGCGGCCATAACAGCGGAATGACACCGGTAAACCGAAAGGCAGGAACA
GGAGAGCGCACGAGGGAGCCGCCAGGGGGAAACGCCTGGTATCTTTATAGTCCTGTCGGGTTTCGCCACC
ACTGATTTGAGCGTCAGATTTCGTGATGCTTGTCAGGGGGGCGGAGCCTATGGAAAAACGGCTTTGCCGC
GGCCCTCTCACTTCCCTGTTAAGTATCTTCCTGGCATCTTCCAGGAAATCTCCGCCCCGTTCGTAAGCCA
TTTCCGCTCGCCGCAGTCGAACGACCGAGCGTAGCGAGTCAGTGAGCGAGGAAGCGGAATATATCCTGTA
TCACATATTCTGCTGACGCACCGGTGCAGCCTTTTTTCTCCTGCCACATGAAGCACTTCACTGACACCCT
CATCAGTGCCAACATAGTAAGCCAGTATACACTCCGCTAGCGCTGATGTCCGGCGGTGCTTTTGCCGTTA
CGCACCACCCCGTCAGTAGCTGAACAGGAGGGACAGCTGATAGAAACAGAAGCCACTGGAGCACCTCAAA
AACACCATCATACACTAAATCAGTAAGTTGGCAGCATCACCCGACGCACTTTGCGCCGAATAAATACCTG
TGACGGAAGATCACTTCGCAGAATAAATAAATCCTGGTGTCCCTGTTGATACCGGGAAGCCCTGGGCCAA
CTTTTGGCGAAAATGAGACGTTGATCGGCACGTAAGAGGTTCCAACTTTCACCATAATGAAATAAGATCA
CTACCGGGCGTATTTTTTGAGTTATCGAGATTTTCAGGAGCTAAGGAAGCTAAAATGGAGAAAAAAATCA
CTGGATATACCACCGTTGATATATCCCAATGGCATCGTAAAGAACATTTTGAGGCATTTCAGTCAGTTGC
TCAATGTACCTATAACCAGACCGTTCAGCTGGATATTACGGCCTTTTTAAAGACCGTAAAGAAAAATAAG
CACAAGTTTTATCCGGCCTTTATTCACATTCTTGCCCGCCTGATGAATGCTCATCCGGAATTCCGTATGG
CAATGAAAGACGGTGAGCTGGTGATATGGGATAGTGTTCACCCTTGTTACACCGTTTTCCATGAGCAAAC
TGAAACGTTTTCATCGCTCTGGAGTGAATACCACGACGATTTCCGGCAGTTTCTACACATATATTCGCAA
GATGTGGCGTGTTACGGTGAAAACCTGGCCTATTTCCCTAAAGGGTTTATTGAGAATATGTTTTTCGTCT
CAGCCAATCCCTGGGTGAGTTTCACCAGTTTTGATTTAAACGTGGCCAATATGGACAACTTCTTCGCCCC
CGTTTTCACCATGGGCAAATATTATACGCAAGGCGACAAGGTGCTGATGCCGCTGGCGATTCAGGTTCAT
CATGCCGTTTGTGATGGCTTCCATGTCGGCAGAATGCTTAATGAATTACAACAGTACTGCGATGAGTGGC
AGGGCGGGGCGTAATTTTTTTAAGGCAGTTATTGGTGCCCTTAAACGCCTGGTTGCTACGCCTGAATAAG
TGATAATAAGCGGATGAATGGCAGAAATTCGAAAGCAAATTCGACCCTGAGCTGCTCGAGCATGCAAAAA
AGCCTGCTCGTTGAGCAGGCTTTTCGAATTTGGTCCGGCGGAGGGGATTTGAACCCCTGCCATGCGGATT
TAGAGTCCGCCGTTCTGCCCTGCTGAACTACCGCCGGAATGCGGGGCGCATCTTACTGCGCAGATACGCC
CTCGTCAATCCCTTAATAGCAAAATGCCTTTTGATCGGCGAGAAAGTCAGCAGGCCGCTTAGTTAGCCGT
GCACTGATCATATCGTCAATTATTACCTCCACGGGGAGAGCCTGAGCAAACTGGCCTCAGGCATTTGAGA
AGCACACGGTCACACTGCTTCCGGTAGTCAATAAACCGGTGCTCACATGTTGCGAAGCGGAATTAATTCG
CGAAGAAAAGCAGAAAAAACGCCGCTGAACGCGGCGTTTTGGATTGTTTGCTGTTTCTTGCCGGATGCGG
CGTGAACGCCTTATCCGGCCTACAAAAGCACGCAAACTCAATATATTGCAGAGATCATGTAGGCCTGATA
AGCGTAGCGCATCAGGCAATTTAGCGTTTGAAACTGCAGTTATAATCTCTTTCTAATTGGCTCTAAAATC
TTTATAAGTTCTTCAGCTACAGCATTTTTTAAGCGCATTGGATGCAATTCCTTATTTTTAAATAAACTCT
CTAACTCCTCATAGCTATTAACTGTCAAATCTCCACCAAATTTTTCTGGCCCTTTTATGGTTAAAGGATA
TTCAAGGAAGTATTTAGCTATCTCCATTATTGGATTTCCTTCAACAACTCCAGCTGGGCAGTATGCTTTC
TTTATCTTAGCCCTAATCTCTTCTGGAGAGTCATCAACAGCTATAAAATTCCCTTTTGAAGAACTCATCT
TTCCTTCTCCATCCAAACCCGTTAAGACAGGGTTGTGAATACAAACAACCTTTTTTGGTAAAAGCTCCCT
TGCTAACATGTGTATTTTTCTCTGCTCCATCCCTCCAACAGCAACATCAACGCCCCTATAATGACAACCA
TTAACCTGCATTATTGGATAGATAACTTCAGCAACCTTTGGATTTTCATCCTCTCTTGCTATAAGTTCCA
TACTCCTTCTTGCCCTTTTTAAGGTAGTTTTTAAAGCCAATCTATAGACATTCAGTGTATAATCCTTATC
AAGCATATAAGTACTTCCATAAACATATTTTGCCTTTAACCCCATTGCTTCAAAAACTTTTTTGTTATAA
TCTCCTATTTTTCTAATCTCATCCAACTCTCCTTTCTGGTTTAAATAGGCGTGTAAATCAGCCAACAATA
TAATTATATCAAATCCAGCATTTTGTAAATCAATCATCTTTTTTATTTGGAGATAATGCCCTAAATGTAT
TTTACCACTTGGTTCAAAACCTATCAGAGCAGATTTTTCATCCTTTTTTAAAACCTCTCTTAACTCTTCC
TCGCTGATAATTTCAGATGTGTTTCTCTTTATCATTTCAAATTCGTCCATATGGGATTCCTCAAAGCGTA
AACAACGTATAACGGCGTATGATATTAAAGCGGGACAGGCTGACAACTGTTAGTTTTTTAAAATTGATAA
TCTAACAAGGATTATGGGGATGATTGATGACCGGGAGCTCACAAACAAGGCCCAGTCTTTCGACTGAGCC
TTTCGTTTTATTTGATGCCTGGCAGTTCCCTACTCTCGCATGGGGAGACCCCACACTACCATCGGCGCTA
CGGCGTTTCACTTCTGAGTTCGGCATGGGGTCAGGTGGGACCACCGCGCTACTGCCGCCAGGCAAATTCT
GTTTTATCAGACCGCTTCTGCGTTCTGATTTAATCTGTATCAGGCTGAAAATCTTCTCTCATCCGCCAAA
ACAGCCAAGCTGGAGACCGTTTAAACTCAATGATGATGATGATGATGGTCGACTTATTATAATCTCTTTC
TAATTGGCTCTAAAATCTTTATAAGTTCTTCAGCTACAGCATTTTTTAAGCGCATTGGATGCAATTCCTT
ATTTTTAAATAAACTCTCTAACTCCTCATAGCTATTAACTGTCAAATCTCCACCAAATTTTTCTGGCCCT
TTTATGGTTAAAGGATATTCAAGGAAGTATTTAGCTATCTCCATTATTGGATTTCCTTCAACAACTCCAG
CTGGGCAGTATGCTTTCTTTATCTTAGCCCTAATCTCTTCTGGAGAGTCATCAACAGCTATAAAATTCCC
TTTTGAAGAACTCATCTTTCCTTCTCCATCCAAACCCGTTAAGACAGGGTTGTGAATACAAACAACCTTT
TTTGGTAAAAGCTCCCTTGCTAACATGTGTATTTTTCT
Features (pLannotate 1.2.2; 14 found; start..end, strand, type, name):
    556..840     -  promoter       araBAD promoter: araBAD; promoter of the L-arabinose operon of E. coli; the araC regulatory gene is transcribed in the opposite direction (Guzman et al., 1995)
    867..1745    +  CDS            araC: L-arabinose regulatory protein; araC
   1755..1779    -  promoter       tet promoter (fragment): E. coli promoter for tetracycline efflux protein gene
   1891..2436    +  rep_origin     p15A ori: Plasmids containing the medium-copy-number p15A origin of replication can be propagated in E. coli cells that contain a second plasmid with the ColE1 origin.
   2524..2579    +  rep_origin     RSF ori (fragment): Plasmids containing the RSF 1030 origin of replication can be propagated in E. coli cells that contain additional plasmids with compatible origins.
   2698..2841    -  mobile_element IS1 (fragment): prokaryotic transposable element IS1
   2962..3064    +  promoter       cat promoter: promoter of the E. coli cat gene encoding chloramphenicol acetyltransferase
   3065..3724    +  CDS            CmR: chloramphenicol acetyltransferase; cat; confers resistance to chloramphenicol
   3883..3956    -  ncRNA          tRNA: Accession: RF00005 - tRNA
   4383..5300    -  CDS            tyrS: SYY_METJA - Experimental evidence at protein level: Swiss-Prot protein existence level 1. Catalyzes the attachment of tyrosine to tRNA(Tyr) in a two- step reaction: tyrosine is first activated by ATP to form Tyr-AMP and then transferred to the acceptor end of tRNA(Tyr). From Methanocaldococcus jannaschii (strain ATCC 43067 / DSM 2661 / JAL-1 / JCM 10045 / NBRC 100440) (Methanococcus jannaschii).
   5437..5474    -  terminator     rrnB T1 terminator (fragment): transcription terminator T1 from the E. coli rrnB gene
   5476..5591    -  ncRNA          5S rRNA: Accession: RF00001 - 5S ribosomal RNA
   5700..5717    -  CDS            capTEV™ (fragment): composite tag for in vivo biotinylation, TEV protease cleavage, and 6xHis tagging
   5730..519     -  CDS            tyrS (across the origin): SYY_METJA - Experimental evidence at protein level: Swiss-Prot protein existence level 1. Catalyzes the attachment of tyrosine to tRNA(Tyr) in a two- step reaction: tyrosine is first activated by ATP to form Tyr-AMP and then transferred to the acceptor end of tRNA(Tyr). From Methanocaldococcus jannaschii (strain ATCC 43067 / DSM 2661 / JAL-1 / JCM 10045 / NBRC 100440) (Methanococcus jannaschii).
