[The description below was written by a language model from this plasmid's Addgene catalogue record and pLannotate feature annotations shown in this document.]
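Description:
pEvol-pAzFRS.2.t1 is a bacterial expression plasmid of the pEvol type that supplies an orthogonal aminoacyl-tRNA synthetase/tRNA pair for incorporating several non-standard amino acids into proteins in E. coli in response to the amber stop codon TAG. It replicates from a p15A origin, which is compatible with ColE1-type plasmids and so allows co-maintenance with a separate plasmid encoding the TAG-containing target gene. Selection is by chloramphenicol resistance, from a cat gene under its own promoter. The catalogue lists it as high copy, although p15A is generally regarded as a medium-copy origin.

The payload is two copies of the same synthetic synthetase variant, pAzFRS.2.t1 (about 0.9 kb each). The feature table identifies both as derivatives of the Methanocaldococcus jannaschii tyrosyl-tRNA synthetase. One copy lies immediately downstream of the araBAD promoter, with the divergently transcribed araC regulator alongside, giving arabinose-inducible expression. It is followed by a short annotated His-type tag fragment and rrnB-derived terminator sequence. The second copy sits further downstream, but no promoter is annotated for it, so the record does not state what drives it. A single annotated tRNA gene next to the resistance marker presumably encodes the cognate amber suppressor tRNA, though its promoter is also unannotated. Small tet promoter, RSF origin and IS1 fragments appear to be backbone remnants.

The associated work concerns evolving translation machinery in recoded bacteria for multi-site incorporation of non-standard amino acids. The depositor notes that the plasmid exists as a tandem dimer of roughly 12 kb, whereas the annotated sequence record is a 6.1 kb monomer unit.
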