Addgene plasmid #73546: pEvol-pAzFRS.2.t1
Purpose: tRNA synthetase/tRNA pair for the in vivo incorporation of several non-standard amino acids, into proteins in E coli in response to the amber codon, TAG
Depositing lab: Farren Isaacs. Depositing organization: Yale University. Publication: Evolution of translation machinery in recoded bacteria enables multi-site incorporation of nonstandard amino acids. Amiram M, Haimovich AD, Fan C, Wang YS, Aerni HR, Ntai I, Moonan DW, Ma NJ, Rovner AJ, Hong SH, Kelleher NL, Goodman AL, Jewett MC, Soll D, Rinehart J, Isaacs FJ. Nat Biotechnol. 2015 Dec;33(12):1272-1279. doi: 10.1038/nbt.3372. Epub 2015 Nov 16. PubMed 26571098.
Backbone
  Vector backbone: p15A
  Backbone size w/o insert (bp): 5000
  Vector type: Bacterial Expression
Growth in bacteria
  Bacterial resistance: Chloramphenicol, 25 μg/mL
  Growth temperature: 37°C
  Growth strain: NEB Turbo
  Copy number: High Copy
Gene/Insert 1
  Gene/Insert name: pAzFRS.2.t1
  Species: Synthetic
  Insert size (bp): 921
  GenBank ID: KT996140
  Cloning method: Restriction Enzyme; 5′ cloning site bglII (unknown if destroyed); 3′ cloning site SalI (unknown if destroyed)
  Sequencing primers: 5′ cataagattagcggatcctacctg; 3′ CTTCTGCGTTCTGATTTAATCTG
Gene/Insert 2
  Gene/Insert name: pAzFRS.2.t1
  Species: Synthetic
  GenBank ID: KT996140
  Cloning method: Restriction Enzyme; 5′ cloning site ndeI (not destroyed); 3′ cloning site pstI (not destroyed)
  Sequencing primers: 5′ CAGATTAAATCAGAACGCAGAAG; 3′ cgaaagcaaattcgaccct
Terms and licenses: Academic/Nonprofit Terms; Industry Terms: Not Available to Industry
Depositor comments: Note: This plasmid exists as a tandem dimer approximately 12 kb in length. Please see the diagnostic digest in the Resource Information section.
How to cite: pEvol-pAzFRS.2.t1 was a gift from Farren Isaacs (Addgene plasmid # 73546 ; http://n2t.net/addgene:73546 ; RRID:Addgene_73546)
