>Addgene plasmid #73546 | pEvol-pAzFRS.2.t1 | addgene partial sequence | sequence record 140372 | rrnB-T1-term-F 5'-ACGAAAGGCTCAGTCGAAAG-3'
ATCAATCATCCCCATAATCCTTGTTAGATTATCAATTTTAAAAAACTAACAGTTGTCAGCCTGTCCCGCT
TTAATATCATACGCCGTTATACGTTGTTTACGCTTTGAGGAATCCCATATGGACGAATTTGAAATGATAA
AGAGAAACACATCTGAAATTATCAGCGAGGAAGAGTTAAGAGAGGTTTTAAAAAAGGATGAAAAATCTGC
TCTGATAGGTTTTGAACCAAGTGGTAAAATACATTTAGGGCATTATCTCCAAATAAAAAAGATGATTGAT
TTACAAAATGCTGGATTTGATATAATTATATTGTTGGCTGATTTACACGCCTATTTAAACCAGAAAGGAG
AGTTGGATGAGATTAGAAAAATAGGAGATTATAACAAAAAAGTTTTTGAAGCAATGGGGTTAAAGGCAAA
ATATGTTTATGGAAGTACTTATATGCTTGATAAGGATTATACACTGAATGTCTATAGATTGGCTTTAAAA
ACTACCTTAAAAAGGGCAAGAAGGAGTATGGAACTTATAGCAAGAGAGGATGAAAATCCAAAGGTTGCTG
AAGTTATCTATCCAATAATGCAGGTTAATGGTTGTCATTATAGGGGCGTTGATGTTGCTGTTGGAGGGAT
GGAGCAGAGAAAAATACACATGTTAGCAAGGGAGCTTTTACCAAAAAAGGTTGTTTGTATTCACAACCCT
GTCTTAACGGGTTTGGATGGAGAAGGAAAGATGAGTTCTTCAAAAGGGAATTTTATAGCTGTTGATGACT
CTCCAGAAGAGATTAGGGCTAAGATAAAGAAAGCATACTGCCCAGCTGGAGTTGTTGAAGGAAATCCAAT
AATGGAGATAGCTAAATACTTCCTTGAATATCCTTTA
