>Addgene plasmid #73546 | pEvol-pAzFRS.2.t1 | addgene partial sequence | sequence record 140658 | pBAD-F 5'-ATGCCATAGCATTTTTATCC-3'
TTTTATCGCAACTCTCTACTGTTTCTCCATACCCGTTTTTTTGGGCTAACAGGAGGAATTAGATCTATGG
ACGAATTTGAAATGATAAAGAGAAACACATCTGAAATTATCAGCGAGGAAGAGTTAAGAGAGGTTTTAAA
AAAAGATGAAAAATCTGCTCTGATAGGTTTTGAACCAAGTGGTAAAATACATTTAGGGCATTATCTCCAA
ATAAAAAAGATGATTGATTTACAAAATGCTGGATTTGATATAATTATATTGTTGGCTGATTTACACGCCT
ATTTAAACCAGAAAGGAGAGTTGGATGAGATTAGAAAAATAGGAGATTATAACAAAAAAGTTTTTGAAGC
AATGGGGTTAAAGGCAAAATATGTTTATGGAAGTACTTATATGCTTGATAAGGATTATACACTGAATGTC
TATAGATTGGCTTTAAAAACTACCTTAAAAAGAGCAAGAAGGAGTATGGAACTTATAGCAAGAGAGGATG
AAAATCCAAAGGTTGCTGAAGTTATCTATCCAATAATGCAGGTTAATGGTTGTCATTATAGGGGCGTTGA
TGTTGCTGTTGGAGGGATGGAGCAGAGAAAAATACACATGTTAGCAAGGGAGCTTTTACCAAAAAAGGTT
GTTTGTATTCACAACCCTGTCTTAACGGGTTTGGATGGAGAAGGAAAGATGAGTTCTTCAAAAGGGAATT
TTATAGCTGTTGATGACTCTCCAGAAGAGATTAGGGCTAAGATAAAGAAAGCATACTGCCCAGCTGGAGT
TGTTGAAGGAAATCCAATAATGGAGATAGCTAAATACTTCCTTGAATATCCTTTAACCATAAAAGGGCCA
GAAAAATTTGGTGGAGATTTGACAGTTAATAGCTATGAGGAGTTAGAGAGTTTATTTAAAAATAAGGAAT
TGC
